Addgene plasmid #68154: 0.41 hA33 luciferase
Purpose: luciferase reporter for hA33 promoter
Depositing lab: Joan Heath. Depositing organization: Lunenfeld-Tanenbaum Research Institute -. Publication: Analysis of the regulation of the A33 antigen gene reveals intestine-specific mechanisms of gene expression. Johnstone CN, White SJ, Tebbutt NC, Clay FJ, Ernst M, Biggs WH, Viars CS, Czekay S, Arden KC, Heath JK. J Biol Chem. 2002 Sep 13;277(37):34531-9. Epub 2002 Jul 11. 10.1074/jbc.M204865200 PubMed 12114523.
Backbone
  Vector backbone: pGL3 Basic
  Backbone manufacturer: Promega
  Backbone size w/o insert (bp): 4800
  Vector type: Mammalian Expression, Luciferase
Growth in bacteria
  Bacterial resistance: Ampicillin, 100 μg/mL
  Growth temperature: 37°C
  Growth strain: DH5alpha
  Copy number: Unknown
Gene/Insert
  Gene/Insert name: A33 (alt name: GPA33)
  Species: H. sapiens (human)
  Insert size (bp): 370
  Mutation: starts at -405 relative to ATG
  GenBank ID: 10223
  Entrez Gene: GPA33 (a.k.a. A33)
  Promoter: human GPA33 promoter
  Tag / fusion protein: luciferase (C terminal on backbone)
  Cloning method: Restriction Enzyme; 5′ cloning site KpnI (unknown if destroyed); 3′ cloning site XhoI (unknown if destroyed)
  Sequencing primers: 5′ RVprimer3; 3′ lucNRev
Terms and licenses: Academic/Nonprofit Terms; Industry Terms: Not Available to Industry
How to cite: 0.41 hA33 luciferase was a gift from Joan Heath (Addgene plasmid # 68154 ; http://n2t.net/addgene:68154 ; RRID:Addgene_68154)
