[The description below was written by a language model from this plasmid's Addgene catalogue record.]
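Description:
0.41 hA33 luciferase is a promoter-reporter plasmid built on the promoterless pGL3 Basic backbone (about 4.8 kb without insert), classed as a mammalian expression/luciferase vector. It is propagated in E. coli under ampicillin selection. The record gives the copy number as unknown, and no feature table is provided, so the origin of replication and other backbone elements are not explicitly listed.

The insert is a roughly 370 bp fragment of the human GPA33 (A33 antigen) gene's 5′ regulatory region, beginning at position -405 relative to the translation start codon. It was cloned between the KpnI and XhoI sites upstream of the backbone's luciferase coding sequence, though the record does not say whether these sites remain intact. Because pGL3 Basic lacks its own eukaryotic promoter and enhancer, luciferase expression in transfected cells depends on the transcriptional activity of the inserted GPA33 fragment. Although the catalogue lists luciferase as a C-terminal "tag", the stated purpose indicates that it serves as a transcriptional readout of the promoter rather than as a fusion to A33 protein.

The construct's stated purpose is to report hA33 promoter activity, and the associated work concerns intestine-specific mechanisms regulating the A33 antigen gene. The "0.41" in the name suggests it may be one member of a series of promoter fragments of different lengths, used to map the regions needed for tissue-restricted expression, but the record does not describe the other members. Typical use would be transient transfection into mammalian cell lines followed by a luciferase assay.
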