>Addgene plasmid #68154 | 0.41 hA33 luciferase | addgene partial sequence | sequence record 120961 | RVprimer3 5'-CTAGCAAAATAGGCTGTCCC-3'
ATCGATAGGTACCGGTACCCTACCTCTGAGTGCATTTCCCTTTTTATTATTTATTTCCTGTCAGTTATAA
GAGAGGCCTACCCCTTTGTGAGCAGTCTAGGACTTTGTACACCTGCTAAGTAGGGAGAAGGCAGGGGAGG
TGGCTGGTTTAAGGGGAACTTGAGGGAAGTAGGGAAGACTCCTCTCGGGACCTTTGGAGTAGGTGACACA
TGAGCCCAGCCCCAGCTCACCTGCCAATCCAGCTGAGGAGCTCACCTGCCAATCCAGCTGAGGCTGGGCA
GAGGTGGGTGAGAAGAGGGAAAATTGCAGGGACCTCCAGTTGGGCCAGGCCAGAAGCTGCTGTAGCTTTA
ACCAGACAGCTCAGACCTGTATGGAGGCTGCCAGTGCTCGAGATCTGCGATCTAAGTAAGCTTGGCATTC
CGGTACTGTTGGTAAAGCCACCATGGAAGACGCCAAAAACATAAAGAAAGGCCCGGCGCCATTCTATCCG
CTGGAAGATGGAACCGCTGGAGAGCAACTGCATAAGGCTATGAAGAGATACGCCCTGGTTCCTGGAACAA
TTGCTTTTACAGATGCACATATCGAGGTGGACATCACTTACGCTGAGTACTTCGAAATGTCCGTTCGGTT
GGCAGAAGCTATGAAACGATATGGGCTGAATACAAATCACAGAATCGTCGTATGCAGTGAAAACTCTCTT
CAATTCTTTATGCCGGTGTTGGGCGCGTTATTT
