>Addgene plasmid #68154 | 0.41 hA33 luciferase | addgene partial sequence | sequence record 120962 | LucNRev 5'-CCTTATGCAGTTGCTCTCC-3'
GGGCCTTTCTTTATGTTTTTGGCGTCTTCCATGGTGGCTTTACCAACAGTACCGGAATGCCAAGCTTACT
TAGATCGCAGATCTCGAGCACTGGCAGCCTCCATACAGGTCTGAGCTGTCTGGTTAAAGCTACAGCAGCT
TCTGGCCTGGCCCAACTGGAGGTCCCTGCAATTTTCCCTCTTCTCACCCACCTCTGCCCAGCCTCAGCTG
GATTGGCAGGTGAGCTCCTCAGCTGGATTGGCAGGTGAGCTGGGGCTGGGCTCATGTGTCACCTACTCCA
AAGGTCCCGAGAGGAGTCTTCCCTACTTCCCTCAAGTTCCCCTTAAACCAGCCACCTCCCCTGCCTTCTC
CCTACTTAGCAGGTGTACAAAGTCCTAGACTGCTCACAAAGGGGTAGGCCTCTCTTATAACTGACAGGAA
ATAAATAATAAAAAGGGAAATGCACTCAGAGGTAGGGTACCGGTACCTATCGATAGAGAAATGTTCTGGC
ACCTGCACTTGCACTGGGGACAGCCTATTTTGCTAGTTTGTTTTGTTTCGTTTTGTTTTGATGGAGAGCG
TATGTTAGTACTATCGATTCACACAAAAAACCAACACACAGATGTAATGAAAATAAAGATATTTTATTGC
GGCCGCTCCAAGTACCTCCCGTACCTTAATATTACTTACTTATCATGGTAGCTTGGGCTGGCGTAATAGC
GAAGAGGCCCGCACCGATCGCCCTTCCCAACAGTTGCGCAGCCTGAATGGCGAATGGCAAATTGTAAGCG
TTAATATTTTG
